>Addgene plasmid #22122 | pEGFP-C1-Ataxin3Q28 | addgene full sequence | sequence record 202606 | Addgene NGS Result
TAGTTATTAATAGTAATCAATTACGGGGTCATTAGTTCATAGCCCATATATGGAGTTCCGCGTTACATAA
CTTACGGTAAATGGCCCGCCTGGCTGACCGCCCAACGACCCCCGCCCATTGACGTCAATAATGACGTATG
TTCCCATAGTAACGCCAATAGGGACTTTCCATTGACGTCAATGGGTGGAGTATTTACGGTAAACTGCCCA
CTTGGCAGTACATCAAGTGTATCATATGCCAAGTACGCCCCCTATTGACGTCAATGACGGTAAATGGCCC
GCCTGGCATTATGCCCAGTACATGACCTTATGGGACTTTCCTACTTGGCAGTACATCTACGTATTAGTCA
TCGCTATTACCATGGTGATGCGGTTTTGGCAGTACATCAATGGGCGTGGATAGCGGTTTGACTCACGGGG
ATTTCCAAGTCTCCACCCCATTGACGTCAATGGGAGTTTGTTTTGGCACCAAAATCAACGGGACTTTCCA
AAATGTCGTAACAACTCCGCCCCATTGACGCAAATGGGCGGTAGGCGTGTACGGTGGGAGGTCTATATAA
GCAGAGCTGGTTTAGTGAACCGTCAGATCCGCTAGCGCTACCGGTCGCCACCATGGTGAGCAAGGGCGAG
GAGCTGTTCACCGGGGTGGTGCCCATCCTGGTCGAGCTGGACGGCGACGTAAACGGCCACAAGTTCAGCG
TGTCCGGCGAGGGCGAGGGCGATGCCACCTACGGCAAGCTGACCCTGAAGTTCATCTGCACCACCGGCAA
GCTGCCCGTGCCCTGGCCCACCCTCGTGACCACCCTGACCTACGGCGTGCAGTGCTTCAGCCGCTACCCC
GACCACATGAAGCAGCACGACTTCTTCAAGTCCGCCATGCCCGAAGGCTACGTCCAGGAGCGCACCATCT
TCTTCAAGGACGACGGCAACTACAAGACCCGCGCCGAGGTGAAGTTCGAGGGCGACACCCTGGTGAACCG
CATCGAGCTGAAGGGCATCGACTTCAAGGAGGACGGCAACATCCTGGGGCACAAGCTGGAGTACAACTAC
AACAGCCACAACGTCTATATCATGGCCGACAAGCAGAAGAACGGCATCAAGGTGAACTTCAAGATCCGCC
ACAACATCGAGGACGGCAGCGTGCAGCTCGCCGACCACTACCAGCAGAACACCCCCATCGGCGACGGCCC
CGTGCTGCTGCCCGACAACCACTACCTGAGCACCCAGTCCGCCCTGAGCAAAGACCCCAACGAGAAGCGC
GATCACATGGTCCTGCTGGAGTTCGTGACCGCCGCCGGGATCACTCTCGGCATGGACGAGCTGTACAAGT
CCGGACTCAGATCTCGAGCTCAAGCTTCGAATTCTGCAGTCGACGGTACCGCGGGCCCGGGATCCATAAA
CATGGAGTCCATCTTCCACGAGAAACAAGAAGGCTCACTTTGTGCTCAACATTGCCTGAATAACTTATTG
CAAGGAGAATATTTTAGCCCTGTGGAATTATCCTCAATTGCACATCAGCTGGATGAGGAGGAGAGGATGA
GAATGGCAGAAGGAGGAGTTACTAGTGAAGATTATCGCACGTTTTTACAGCAGCCTTCTGGAAATATGGA
TGACAGTGGTTTTTTCTCTATTCAGGTTATAAGCAATGCCTTGAAAGTTTGGGGTTTAGAACTAATCCTG
TTCAACAGTCCAGAGTATCAGAGGCTCAGGATCGATCCTATAAATGAAAGATCATTTATATGCAATTATA
AGGAACACTGGTTTACAGTTAGAAAATTAGGAAAACAGTGGTTTAACTTGAATTCTCTCTTGACGGGTCC
AGAATTAATATCAGATACATATCTTGCACTTTTCTTGGCTCAATTACAACAGGAAGGTTATTCTATATTT
GTTGTTAAGGGTGATCTGCCAGATTGCGAAGCTGACCAACTCCTGCAGATGATTAGGGTCCAACAGATGC
ATCGACCAAAACTTATTGGAGAAGAATTAGCACAACTAAAAGAGCAAAGAGTCCATAAAACAGACCTGGA
ACGAATGTTAGAAGCAAATGATGGCTCAGGAATGTTAGACGAAGATGAGGAGGATTTGCAGAGGGCTCTG
GCACTAAGTCGCCAAGAAATTGACATGGAAGATGAGGAAGCAGATCTCCGCAGGGCTATTCAGCTAAGTA
TGCAAGGTAGTTCCAGAAACATATCTCAAGATATGACACAGACATCAGGTACAAATCTTACTTCAGAAGA
GCTTCGGAAGAGACGGGAAGCCTACTTTGAAAAACAGCAGCAAAAGCAGCAACAGCAGCAGCAGCAGCAG
CAGCAGCAGCAGCAGCAGCAGCAGCAGCAGCAGCAGCAGCAGCAGCAGGGGGACCTATCAGGACAGAGTT
CACATCCATGTGAAAGGCCAGCCACCAGTTCAGGAGCACTTGGGAGTGATCTAGGTAAGGCCTGCTCACC
ATTCATCATGTTCGCTACCTTCACACTTTATCTGACATAAGAGCGGATCCACCGGATCTAGATAACTGAT
CATAATCAGCCATACCACATTTGTAGAGGTTTTACTTGCTTTAAAAAACCTCCCACACCTCCCCCTGAAC
CTGAAACATAAAATGAATGCAATTGTTGTTGTTAACTTGTTTATTGCAGCTTATAATGGTTACAAATAAA
GCAATAGCATCACAAATTTCACAAATAAAGCATTTTTTTCACTGCATTCTAGTTGTGGTTTGTCCAAACT
CATCAATGTATCTTAACGCGTAAATTGTAAGCGTTAATATTTTGTTAAAATTCGCGTTAAATTTTTGTTA
AATCAGCTCATTTTTTAACCAATAGGCCGAAATCGGCAAAATCCCTTATAAATCAAAAGAATAGACCGAG
ATAGGGT
[37 nt withheld, positions 2878-2914]
AAAGAACGTGGACTCCAACGTCAAAGG
[49 nt withheld, positions 2942-2990]
T
[91 nt withheld, positions 2992-3082]
G
[124 nt withheld, positions 3084-3207]
CAGGTGGCACTTTTCGGGGAAATGTGCGCGGAACCCCTATTTGTTTATTTTTCTAAATACATTCAAATAT
GTATCCGCTCATGAGACAATAACCCTGATAAATGCTTCAATAATATTGAAAAAGGAAGAGTCCTGAGGCG
GAAAGAACCAGCTGTGGAATGTGTGTCAGTTAGGGTGTGGAAAGTCCCCAGGCTCCCCAGCAGGCAGAAG
TATGCAAAGCATGCATCTCAATTAGTCAGCAACCAGGTGTGGAAAGTCCCCAGGCTCCCCAGCAGGCAGA
AGTATGCAAAGCATGCATCTCAATTAGTCAGCAACCATAGTCCCGCCCCTAACTCCGCCCATCCCGCCCC
TAACTCCGCCCAGTTCCGCCCATTCTCCGCCCCATGGCTGACTAATTTTTTTTATTTATGCAGAGGCCGA
GGCCGCCTCGGCCTCTGAGCTATTCCAGAAGTAGTGAGGAGGCTTTTTTGGAGGCCTAGGCTTTTGCAAA
GATCGATCAAGAGACAGGATGAGGATCGTTTCGCATGATTGAACAAGATGGATTGCACGCAGGTTCTCCG
GCCGCTTGGGTGGAGAGGCTATTCGGCTATGACTGGGCACAACAGACAATCGGCTGCTCTGATGCCGCCG
TGTTCCGGCTGTCAGCGCAGGGGCGCCCGGTTCTTTTTGTCAAGACCGACCTGTCCGGTGCCCTGAATGA
ACTGCAAGACGAGGCAGCGCGGCTATCGTGGCTGGCCACGACGGGCGTTCCTTGCGCAGCTGTGCTCGAC
GTTGTCACTGAAGCGGGAAGGGACTGGCTGCTATTGGGCGAAGTGCCGGGGCAGGATCTCCTGTCATCTC
ACCTTGCTCCTGCCGAGAAAGTATCCATCATGGCTGATGCAATGCGGCGGCTGCATACGCTTGATCCGGC
TACCTGCCCATTCGACCACCAAGCGAAACATCGCATCGAGCGAGCACGTACTCGGATGGAAGCCGGTCTT
GTCGATCAGGATGATCTGGACGAAGAGCATCAGGGGCTCGCGCCAGCCGAACTGTTCGCCAGGCTCAAGG
CGAGCATGCCCGACGGCGAGGATCTCGTCGTGACCCATGGCGATGCCTGCTTGCCGAATATCATGGTGGA
AAATGGCCGCTTTTCTGGATTCATCGACTGTGGCCGGCTGGGTGTGGCGGACCGCTATCAGGACATAGCG
TTGGCTACCCGTGATATTGCTGAAGAGCTTGGCGGCGAATGGGCTGACCGCTTCCTCGTGCTTTACGGTA
TCGCCGCTCCCGATTCGCAGCGCATCGCCTTCTATCGCCTTCTTGACGAGTTCTTCTGAGCGGGACTCTG
GGGTTCGAAATGACCGACCAAGCGACGCCCAACCTGCCATCACGAGATTTCGATTCCACCGCCGCCTTCT
ATGAAAGGTTGGGCTTCGGAATCGTTTTCCGGGACGCCGGCTGGATGATCCTCCAGCGCGGGGATCTCAT
GCTGGAGTTCTTCGCCCACCCTAGGGGGAGGCTAACTGAAACACGGAAGGAGACAATACCGGAAGGAACC
CGCGCTATGACGGCAATAAAAAGACAGAATAAAACGCACGGTGTTGGGTCGTTTGTTCATAAACGCGGGG
TTCGGTCCCAGGGCTGGCACTCTGTCGATACCCCACCGAGACCCCATTGGGGCCAATACGCCCGCGTTTC
TTCCTTTTCCCCACCCCACCCCCCAAGTTCGGGTGAAGGCCCAGGGCTCGCAGCCAACGTCGGGGCGGCA
GGCCCTGCCATAGCCTCAGGTTACTCATATATACTTTAGATTGATTTAAAACTTCATTTTTAATTTAAAA
GGATCTAGGTGAAGATCCTTTTTGATAATCTCATGACCAAAATCCCTTAACGTGAGTTTTCGTTCCACTG
AGCGTCAGACCCCGTAGAAAAGATCAAAGGATCTTCTTGAGATCCTTTTTTTCTGCGCGTAATCTGCTGC
TTGCAAACAAAAAAACCACCGCTACCAGCGGTGGTTTGTTTGCCGGATCAAGAGCTACCAACTCTTTTTC
CGAAGGTAACTGGCTTCAGCAGAGCGCAGATACCAAATACTGTTCTTCTAGTGTAGCCGTAGTTAGGCCA
CCACTTCAAGAACTCTGTAGCACCGCCTACATACCTCGCTCTGCTAATCCTGTTACCAGTGGCTGCTGCC
AGTGGCGATAAGTCGTGTCTTACCGGGTTGGACTCAAGACGATAGTTACCGGATAAGGCGCAGCGGTCGG
GCTGAACGGGGGGTTCGTGCACACAGCCCAGCTTGGAGCGAACGACCTACACCGAACTGAGATACCTACA
GCGTGAGCTATGAGAAAGCGCCACGCTTCCCGAAGGGAGAAAGGCGGACAGGTATCCGGTAAGCGGCAGG
GTCGGAACAGGAGAGCGCACGAGGGAGCTTCCAGGGGGAAACGCCTGGTATCTTTATAGTCCTGTCGGGT
TTCGCCACCTCTGACTTGAGCGTCGATTTTTGTGATGCTCGTCAGGGGGGCGGAGCCTATGGAAAAACGC
CAGCAACGCGGCCTTTTTACGGTTCCTGGCCTTTTGCTGGCCTTTTGCTCACATGTTCTTTCCTGCGTTA
TCCCCTGATTCTGTGGATAACCGTATTACCGCCATGCAT
Features (pLannotate 1.2.2; 15 found; start..end, strand, type, name):
     61..364     +  enhancer       CMV enhancer: human cytomegalovirus immediate early enhancer
    365..568     +  promoter       CMV promoter: human cytomegalovirus (CMV) immediate early promoter
    613..1329    +  CDS            EGFP: EGFP is a basic (constitutively fluorescent) green fluorescent protein published in 1996, derived from Aequorea victoria. It is reported to be a rapidly-maturing weak dimer with moderate acid sensitivity.
   1330..1395    +  misc_feature   MCS: multiple cloning site
   1402..2448    +  CDS            ATXN3: ATX3_HUMAN - Also known as ATX3, MJD, MJD1, SCA3. Experimental evidence at protein level: Swiss-Prot protein existence level 1. Deubiquitinating enzyme involved in protein homeostasis maintenance, transcription, cytoskeleton regulation, myogenesis and degradation of misfolded chaperone substrates (PubMed:12297501, PubMed:17696782, PubMed:23625928, PubMed:28445460, PubMed:16118278). Binds long polyubiquitin chains and trims them, while it has weak or no activity against chains of 4 or less ubiquitins (PubMed:17696782). Involved in degradation of misfolded chaperone substrates via its interactio
   2517..2601    +  CDS            large T antigen (fragment): large T antigen from SV40 (simian virus 40)
   2624..2745    +  polyA_signal   SV40 poly(A) signal: SV40 polyadenylation signal
   2779..3207    -  rep_origin     f1 ori (sequence partly withheld): f1 bacteriophage origin of replication; arrow indicates direction of (+) strand synthesis
   3234..3338    +  promoter       AmpR promoter: bla
   3340..3697    +  promoter       SV40 promoter: SV40 enhancer and early promoter
   3732..4526    +  CDS            NeoR/KanR: aminoglycoside phosphotransferase from Tn5; aph(3')-II (or nptII); confers resistance to neomycin, kanamycin, and G418 (Geneticin®)
   4547..4699    +  CDS            ble (fragment): BLE_KLEPN - Experimental evidence at protein level: Swiss-Prot protein existence level 1. Binding protein with a strong affinity to the bleomycin family of antibiotics. Binds to CL990; an antimitotic-antibiotic compound. From Klebsiella pneumoniae.
   4758..4805    +  polyA_signal   HSV TK poly(A) signal: herpes simplex virus thymidine kinase polyadenylation signal (Cole and Stacy, 1985)
   4896..4912    -  polyA_signal   bGH poly(A) signal (fragment): bovine growth hormone polyadenylation signal
   5134..5722    +  rep_origin     ori: high-copy-number ColE1/pMB1/pBR322/pUC origin of replication
