[The description below was written by a language model from this plasmid's Addgene catalogue record and pLannotate feature annotations shown in this document.]
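Description:
pEGFP-C1-Ataxin3Q28 is a mammalian expression plasmid built on the Clontech pEGFP-C1 backbone that produces human ataxin-3 (ATXN3, the protein linked to Machado-Joseph disease/SCA3) fused to the C-terminus of EGFP. The sequenced plasmid is about 5.8 kb. The human cytomegalovirus immediate early enhancer and promoter drive the EGFP coding sequence. This runs through the multiple cloning site into the ATXN3 open reading frame, which was inserted as a roughly 1.1 kb fragment at BamHI. An SV40 polyadenylation signal terminates the transcript. The "Q28" in the name suggests a polyglutamine tract of 28 residues, which would be a non-expanded repeat length, although the catalogue fields do not state this. Ataxin-3 is a deubiquitinating enzyme that binds and trims long polyubiquitin chains and takes part in protein homeostasis.

In bacteria the plasmid is maintained at high copy from a ColE1/pUC-type origin and also carries an f1 phage origin. A single Tn5 aminoglycoside phosphotransferase gene (NeoR/KanR) provides both selections. A bacterial bla promoter expresses it for kanamycin resistance in E. coli, while the SV40 enhancer/early promoter, together with an HSV TK polyadenylation signal, expresses it in mammalian cells for G418 selection of stable transfectants. The short annotations for SV40 large T antigen, ble and bGH poly(A) are partial matches within backbone sequence rather than functional elements.

The associated publication concerns live-cell imaging of polyglutamine disease proteins. This fits using the construct to follow the localisation and intracellular dynamics of fluorescently tagged ataxin-3 in transfected mammalian cells.
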