Addgene plasmid #22122: pEGFP-C1-Ataxin3Q28
Depositing lab: Henry Paulson. Depositing organization: University of Michigan. Publication: Live-cell imaging reveals divergent intracellular dynamics of polyglutamine disease proteins and supports a sequestration model of pathogenesis. Chai Y, Shao J, Miller VM, Williams A, Paulson HL. Proc Natl Acad Sci U S A. 2002 Jul 9. 99(14):9310-5. 10.1073/pnas.152101299 PubMed 12084819.
Backbone
  Vector backbone: pEGFP-C1
  Backbone manufacturer: Clontech
  Backbone size w/o insert (bp): 4731
  Vector type: Mammalian Expression
  Selectable markers: Neomycin (select with G418) ; G418
Growth in bacteria
  Bacterial resistance: Kanamycin, 50 μg/mL
  Growth temperature: 37°C
  Growth strain: DH5alpha
  Copy number: High Copy
Gene/Insert
  Gene/Insert name: Ataxin 3
  Species: H. sapiens (human)
  Insert size (bp): 1100
  Entrez Gene: ATXN3 (a.k.a. AT3, ATX3, JOS, MJD, MJD1, SCA3)
  Tag / fusion protein: EGFP (N terminal on backbone)
  Cloning method: Restriction Enzyme; 5′ cloning site BamHI (unknown if destroyed); 3′ cloning site BamHI (unknown if destroyed)
  Sequencing primers: 5′ EGFP-C; 3′ SV40pA-R
Terms and licenses: Academic/Nonprofit Terms; Industry Terms: Not Available to Industry
How to cite: pEGFP-C1-Ataxin3Q28 was a gift from Henry Paulson (Addgene plasmid # 22122 ; http://n2t.net/addgene:22122 ; RRID:Addgene_22122)
