>Addgene plasmid #22122 | pEGFP-C1-Ataxin3Q28 | addgene partial sequence | sequence record 27930 | 22122 with SV40pA-R
AGTTAACAACAACAATTGCATTCATTTTATGTTTCAGGTTCAGGGGGAGGTGTGGGAGGTTTTTTAAAGC
AAGTAAAACCTCTACAAATGTGGTATGGCTGATTATGATCAGTTATCTAGATCCGGTGGATCCGCTCTTA
TGTCAGATAAAGTGTGAAGGTAGCGAACATGATGAATGGTGAGCAGGCCTTACCTAGATCACTCCCAAGT
GCTCCTGAACTGGTGGCTGGCCTTTCACATGGATGTGAACTCTGTCCTGATAGGTCCCCCTGCTGCTGCT
GCTGCTGCTGCTGCTGCTGCTGCTGCTGCTGCTGCTGCTGCTGCTGCTGCTGCTGTTGCTGCTTTTGCTG
CTGTTTTTCAAAGTAGGCTTCCCGTCTCTTCCGAAGCTCTTCTGAAGTAAGATTTGTACCTGATGTCTGT
GTCATATCTTGAGATATGTTTCTGGAACTACCTTGCATACTTAGCTGAATAGCCCTGCGGAGATCTGCTT
CCTCATCTTCCATGTCAATTTCTTGGCGACTTAGTGCCAGAGCCCTCTGCAAATCCTCCTCATCTTCGTC
TAACATTCCTGAGCCATCATTTGCTTCTAACATTCGTTCCAGGTCTGTTTTATGGACTCTTTGCTCTTTT
AGTTGTGCTAATTCTTCTCCAATAAGTTTTGGTCGATGCATCTGTTGGACCCTAATCATCTGCAGNANTT
GGTCAGCTTCNCAATCTGGCAN
