>Addgene plasmid #22122 | pEGFP-C1-Ataxin3Q28 | addgene partial sequence | sequence record 27931 | 22122 with EGFP-C
CTCGGCTGGACGAGCTGTACAAGTCCGGACTCAGATCTCGAGCTCAAGCTTCGAATTCTGCAGTCGACGG
TACCGCGGGCCCGGGATCCATAAACATGGAGTCCATCTTCCACGAGAAACAAGAAGGCTCACTTTGTGCT
CAACATTGCCTGAATAACTTATTGCAAGGAGAATATTTTAGCCCTGTGGAATTATCCTCAATTGCACATC
AGCTGGATGAGGAGGAGAGGATGAGAATGGCAGAAGGAGGAGTTACTAGTGAAGATTATCGCACGTTTTT
ACAGCAGCCTTCTGGAAATATGGATGACAGTGGTTTTTTCTCTATTCAGGTTATAAGCAATGCCTTGAAA
GTTTGGGGTTTAGAACTAATCCTGTTCAACAGTCCAGAGTATCAGAGGCTCAGGATCGATCCTATAAATG
AAAGATCATTTATATGCAATTATAAGGAACACTGGTTTACAGTTAGAAAATTAGGAAAACAGTGGTTTAA
CTTGAATTCTCTCTTGACGGGTCCAGAATTAATATCAGATACATATCTTGCACTTTTCTTGGCTCAATTA
CAACAGGAAGGTTATTCTATATTTGTTGTTAAGGGTGATCTGCCAGATTGCGAAGCTGACCAACTCCTGC
AGATGATTAGGGTCCAACAGATGCATCGACCAAAACTTATTGGAGAAGAATTAGCACAACTAAAAGAGCA
AAGAGTCCATAAAACAGACCTGGAACGAATGTTAGAAGCAAATGATGGCTCNGAATGTTAGACGAAGATG
AGGAGGATTTGCAGAGGGCTCTGGCACTAAGTCGCCAAGAAATTGACATGGANGNNNA
